Addgene plasmid #113673: pCDB302
Purpose: expresses Cth SUMO protease in Escherichia coli
Depositing lab: Christopher Bahl. Depositing organization: University of Washington. Publication: Discovery and engineering of enhanced SUMO protease enzymes. Lau YK, Baytshtok V, Howard TA, Fiala BM, Johnson JM, Carter LP, Baker D, Lima CD, Bahl CD. J Biol Chem. 2018 Aug 24;293(34):13224-13233. doi: 10.1074/jbc.RA118.004146. Epub 2018 Jul 5. PubMed 29976752.
Backbone
  Vector backbone: pET29b
  Backbone manufacturer: Novagen
  Vector type: Bacterial Expression
Growth in bacteria
  Bacterial resistance: Kanamycin, 50 μg/mL
  Growth temperature: 37°C
  Growth strain: DH5alpha
  Copy number: High Copy
Gene/Insert
  Gene/Insert name: Cth SUMO protease
  Species: Chaetomium thermophilum
  Insert size (bp): 795
  Mutation: deleted amino acids 1-934
  GenBank ID: XM_006690914.1
  Promoter: T7
  Tag / fusion protein: 10-His (C terminal on insert)
  Cloning method: Gibson Cloning
  Sequencing primers: 5′ TAATACGACTCACTATAGGG; 3′ GCTAGTTATTGCTCAGCGG
Terms and licenses: Academic/Nonprofit Terms; Industry Terms: Not Available to Industry
How to cite: pCDB302 was a gift from Christopher Bahl (Addgene plasmid # 113673 ; http://n2t.net/addgene:113673 ; RRID:Addgene_113673)
