[The description below was written by a language model from this plasmid's Addgene catalogue record and pLannotate feature annotations shown in this document.]
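Description:
pCDB302 is a bacterial expression plasmid built on the Novagen pET29b backbone for producing a SUMO protease from the thermophilic fungus Chaetomium thermophilum (Cth) in Escherichia coli. The 6,003-nt plasmid replicates from a ColE1/pBR322-type origin; the catalogue lists it as high copy, although the feature table also shows the rop gene and the bom mobility region typical of pBR322-derived pET vectors. Selection is by kanamycin through the aph(3')-Ia resistance gene. An f1 origin is also present, along with short remnants of the tetracycline resistance gene that are backbone relics rather than functional markers.

The insert is a 795-bp fragment of the Cth SUMO protease gene in which amino acids 1–934 have been deleted, so only a C-terminal portion of the protein is expressed. It was introduced by Gibson cloning and carries a C-terminal 10-His tag for metal-affinity purification; the annotation software detects this only as a partial 6xHis match. Transcription is driven by the T7 promoter with an adjacent lac operator, translation starts from the phage T7 gene 10 ribosome binding site, and the T7 terminator closes the cassette. The plasmid-borne lacI gene supplies lac repressor, so expression is held off until induced with IPTG in a host that provides T7 RNA polymerase. Small "SNAP-tag" and "SET1" fragment annotations within or just after the coding region are very short partial hits, probably spurious matches rather than designed elements. The enzyme is intended as a recombinant reagent for cleaving SUMO fusion tags from purified proteins, in the context of work on discovering and engineering improved SUMO proteases.
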