Features (pLannotate 1.2.2; 19 found; start..end, strand, type, name):
    142..160     +  promoter       T7 promoter: promoter for bacteriophage T7 RNA polymerase
    165..181     +  protein_bind   lac operator: The lac repressor binds to the lac operator to inhibit transcription in E. coli. This inhibition can be relieved by adding lactose or isopropyl-β-D-thiogalactopyranoside (IPTG). lac repressor encoded by lacI
    200..222     +  RBS            RBS: efficient ribosome binding site from bacteriophage T7 gene 10 (Olins and Rangwala, 1989)
    395..413     +  CDS            SNAP-tag® (fragment): human O6-alkylguanine-DNA-alkyltransferase variant that forms covalent bonds with benzylguanine derivatives optimized for bacterial expression
   1001..1017    +  CDS            6xHis (fragment): 6xHis affinity tag
   1032..1081    +  CDS            SET1 (fragment): solubility-enhancement tag derived from T7 phage gene 10B
   1089..1136    +  terminator     T7 terminator: transcription terminator for bacteriophage T7 RNA polymerase
   1173..1601    +  rep_origin     f1 ori (sequence partly withheld): f1 bacteriophage origin of replication; arrow indicates direction of (+) strand synthesis
   1654..1711    +  promoter       AmpR promoter (fragment): bla
   1720..2535    -  CDS            KanR: aminoglycoside phosphotransferase; aph(3')-Ia; confers resistance to kanamycin in bacteria or G418 (Geneticin®) in eukaryotes
   2657..3245    +  rep_origin     ori: high-copy-number ColE1/pMB1/pBR322/pUC origin of replication
   3431..3570    -  misc_feature   bom: basis of mobility region from pBR322
   3672..3863    -  CDS            rop: Rop protein, which maintains plasmids at low copy number; rop
   3880..4260    +  CDS            YPB1_ECOLX: Protein predicted: Swiss-Prot protein existence level 4. From Escherichia coli.
   4332..4623    -  CDS            TcR (fragment): tetracycline efflux protein; tet; confers resistance to tetracycline
   4638..4659    -  protein_bind   CAP binding site: CAP binding activates transcription in the presence of cAMP. E. coli catabolite activator protein
   4672..5754    -  CDS            lacI: lac repressor; lacI; The lac repressor binds to the lac operator to inhibit transcription in E. coli. This inhibition can be relieved by adding lactose or isopropyl-β-D-thiogalactopyranoside (IPTG).
   5755..5832    -  promoter       lacI promoter: lacI
   5840..116     -  CDS            TcR (fragment) (across the origin): tetracycline efflux protein; tet; confers resistance to tetracycline
>Addgene plasmid #113673 | pCDB302 | addgene full sequence | sequence record 221554 | Addgene NGS Result
TGAGCCCGAAGTGGCGAGCCCGATCTTCCCCATCGGTGATGTCGGCGATATAGGCGCCAGCAACCGCACC
TGTGGCGCCGGTGATGCCGGCCACGATGCGTCCGGCGTAGAGGATCGAGATCGATCTCGATCCCGCGAAA
TTAATACGACTCACTATAGGGAAATTGTGAGCGGATAACAATTCCCCTCTAGAAATAATTTTGTTTAACT
TTAAGAAGGAGATATACATATGTCCGGCCTGCGTCCTCCTGCCCGCCAGCTCATCACCCCGCTGTCTGAA
GAATGGCGTTCTCGTGTTGAGGCGGCACGTAACGCCAACCCGGCTACCGAACTGGCGAAAACTCTGGAAG
GTCAGCCGCTCGTTCGCCGCGACTTCGAGGAAAAGCTGCTCCCTGCGACCGCGTGGCTGAACGACAACGT
TATCATCGGTGCGATCTTCTACATCGCGGACTACGTTAACACCAAAAAAGGTGCGCCGAACCAGGAGCCG
AAATGCACCGCGTTCACCTCTTTCTTCTGGCCTCGTCTGCTGTCTCATGGTCCGGGTGGTTGCGGCCGTC
TCCTCCGCCGTGCCAACGTTCGTAAGGCGAACTTCCTGGATATCGACACTATCCTCATCCCGATTTGCGA
ATCTTCTCACTGGACCCTCGCCGTTATCCGTCCAGGTCGCCGTACCGTTTCTCATCTGGACTCTATGGCT
GCGGGTCGTGGTTCTGAGCGTGTTAAAGCGAAACTGCTGGAACTGGTTAAATTCGTACTGGAAGACCAGT
TTGTTGAAGCCGAATGGCAGGCGGTGGACTTCCAGGCCCCACGTCAAACCAACGGTTGGGATTGCGGTGT
TTTTACCATCACCAACGCGATCTGTCTGGCGCTGGGCGTTGATCCTGCGCAAGCCTACACCGAAGCGCAA
CTGCCACTGCAGCGTCAGCGTATCGCTGCGGTTCTCCTCAATGGCGGTTTCAAAGGTGATTTCACGCTCG
ACGACCTCCACCATCATCACCACCATCACCATCACCACTAATGAGGATCCGGCTGCTAACAAAGCCCGAA
AGGAAGCTGAGTTGGCTGCTGCCACCGCTGAGCAATAACTAGCATAACCCCTTGGGGCCTCTAAACGGGT
CTTGAGGGGTTTTTTGCTGAAAGGAGGAACTATATCCGGATTGGCGAATGGG
[124 nt withheld, positions 1173-1296]
C
[91 nt withheld, positions 1298-1388]
A
[49 nt withheld, positions 1390-1438]
CCTTTGACGTTGGAGTCCACGTTCTTT
[37 nt withheld, positions 1466-1502]
ACCCTATCTCGGTCTATTCTTTTGATTTATAAGGGATTTTGCCGATTTCGGCCTATTGGTTAAAAAATGA
GCTGATTTAACAAAAATTTAACGCGAATTTTAACAAAATATTAACGCTTACAATTTAGGTGGCACTTTTC
GGGGAAATGTGCGCGGAACCCCTATTTGTTTATTTTTCTAAATACATTCAAATATGTATCCGCTCATGAA
TTAATTCTTAGAAAAACTCATCGAGCATCAAATGAAACTGCAATTTATTCATATCAGGATTATCAATACC
ATATTTTTGAAAAAGCCGTTTCTGTAATGAAGGAGAAAACTCACCGAGGCAGTTCCATAGGATGGCAAGA
TCCTGGTATCGGTCTGCGATTCCGACTCGTCCAACATCAATACAACCTATTAATTTCCCCTCGTCAAAAA
TAAGGTTATCAAGTGAGAAATCACCATGAGTGACGACTGAATCCGGTGAGAATGGCAAAAGTTTATGCAT
TTCTTTCCAGACTTGTTCAACAGGCCAGCCATTACGCTCGTCATCAAAATCACTCGCATCAACCAAACCG
TTATTCATTCGTGATTGCGCCTGAGCGAGACGAAATACGCGATCGCTGTTAAAAGGACAATTACAAACAG
GAATCGAATGCAACCGGCGCAGGAACACTGCCAGCGCATCAACAATATTTTCACCTGAATCAGGATATTC
TTCTAATACCTGGAATGCTGTTTTCCCGGGGATCGCAGTGGTGAGTAACCATGCATCATCAGGAGTACGG
ATAAAATGCTTGATGGTCGGAAGAGGCATAAATTCCGTCAGCCAGTTTAGTCTGACCATCTCATCTGTAA
CATCATTGGCAACGCTACCTTTGCCATGTTTCAGAAACAACTCTGGCGCATCGGGCTTCCCATACAATCG
ATAGATTGTCGCACCTGATTGCCCGACATTATCGCGAGCCCATTTATACCCATATAAATCAGCATCCATG
TTGGAATTTAATCGCGGCCTAGAGCAAGACGTTTCCCGTTGAATATGGCTCATAACACCCCTTGTATTAC
TGTTTATGTAAGCAGACAGTTTTATTGTTCATGACCAAAATCCCTTAACGTGAGTTTTCGTTCCACTGAG
CGTCAGACCCCGTAGAAAAGATCAAAGGATCTTCTTGAGATCCTTTTTTTCTGCGCGTAATCTGCTGCTT
GCAAACAAAAAAACCACCGCTACCAGCGGTGGTTTGTTTGCCGGATCAAGAGCTACCAACTCTTTTTCCG
AAGGTAACTGGCTTCAGCAGAGCGCAGATACCAAATACTGTCCTTCTAGTGTAGCCGTAGTTAGGCCACC
ACTTCAAGAACTCTGTAGCACCGCCTACATACCTCGCTCTGCTAATCCTGTTACCAGTGGCTGCTGCCAG
TGGCGATAAGTCGTGTCTTACCGGGTTGGACTCAAGACGATAGTTACCGGATAAGGCGCAGCGGTCGGGC
TGAACGGGGGGTTCGTGCACACAGCCCAGCTTGGAGCGAACGACCTACACCGAACTGAGATACCTACAGC
GTGAGCTATGAGAAAGCGCCACGCTTCCCGAAGGGAGAAAGGCGGACAGGTATCCGGTAAGCGGCAGGGT
CGGAACAGGAGAGCGCACGAGGGAGCTTCCAGGGGGAAACGCCTGGTATCTTTATAGTCCTGTCGGGTTT
CGCCACCTCTGACTTGAGCGTCGATTTTTGTGATGCTCGTCAGGGGGGCGGAGCCTATGGAAAAACGCCA
GCAACGCGGCCTTTTTACGGTTCCTGGCCTTTTGCTGGCCTTTTGCTCACATGTTCTTTCCTGCGTTATC
CCCTGATTCTGTGGATAACCGTATTACCGCCTTTGAGTGAGCTGATACCGCTCGCCGCAGCCGAACGACC
GAGCGCAGCGAGTCAGTGAGCGAGGAAGCGGAAGAGCGCCTGATGCGGTATTTTCTCCTTACGCATCTGT
GCGGTATTTCACACCGCAATGGTGCACTCTCAGTACAATCTGCTCTGATGCCGCATAGTTAAGCCAGTAT
ACACTCCGCTATCGCTACGTGACTGGGTCATGGCTGCGCCCCGACACCCGCCAACACCCGCTGACGCGCC
CTGACGGGCTTGTCTGCTCCCGGCATCCGCTTACAGACAAGCTGTGACCGTCTCCGGGAGCTGCATGTGT
CAGAGGTTTTCACCGTCATCACCGAAACGCGCGAGGCAGCTGCGGTAAAGCTCATCAGCGTGGTCGTGAA
GCGATTCACAGATGTCTGCCTGTTCATCCGCGTCCAGCTCGTTGAGTTTCTCCAGAAGCGTTAATGTCTG
GCTTCTGATAAAGCGGGCCATGTTAAGGGCGGTTTTTTCCTGTTTGGTCACTGATGCCTCCGTGTAAGGG
GGATTTCTGTTCATGGGGGTAATGATACCGATGAAACGAGAGAGGATGCTCACGATACGGGTTACTGATG
ATGAACATGCCCGGTTACTGGAACGTTGTGAGGGTAAACAACTGGCGGTATGGATGCGGCGGGACCAGAG
AAAAATCACTCAGGGTCAATGCCAGCGCTTCGTTAATACAGATGTAGGTGTTCCACAGGGTAGCCAGCAG
CATCCTGCGATGCAGATCCGGAACATAATGGTGCAGGGCGCTGACTTCCGCGTTTCCAGACTTTACGAAA
CACGGAAACCGAAGACCATTCATGTTGTTGCTCAGGTCGCAGACGTTTTGCAGCAGCAGTCGCTTCACGT
TCGCTCGCGTATCGGTGATTCATTCTGCTAACCAGTAAGGCAACCCCGCCAGCCTAGCCGGGTCCTCAAC
GACAGGAGCACGATCATGCGCACCCGTGGGGCCGCCATGCCGGCGATAATGGCCTGCTTCTCGCCGAAAC
GTTTGGTGGCGGGACCAGTGACGAAGGCTTGAGCGAGGGCGTGCAAGATTCCGAATACCGCAAGCGACAG
GCCGATCATCGTCGCGCTCCAGCGAAAGCGGTCCTCGCCGAAAATGACCCAGAGCGCTGCCGGCACCTGT
CCTACGAGTTGCATGATAAAGAAGACAGTCATAAGTGCGGCGACGATAGTCATGCCCCGCGCCCACCGGA
AGGAGCTGACTGGGTTGAAGGCTCTCAAGGGCATCGGTCGAGATCCCGGTGCCTAATGAGTGAGCTAACT
TACATTAATTGCGTTGCGCTCACTGCCCGCTTTCCAGTCGGGAAACCTGTCGTGCCAGCTGCATTAATGA
ATCGGCCAACGCGCGGGGAGAGGCGGTTTGCGTATTGGGCGCCAGGGTGGTTTTTCTTTTCACCAGTGAG
ACGGGCAACAGCTGATTGCCCTTCACCGCCTGGCCCTGAGAGAGTTGCAGCAAGCGGTCCACGCTGGTTT
GCCCCAGCAGGCGAAAATCCTGTTTGATGGTGGTTAACGGCGGGATATAACATGAGCTGTCTTCGGTATC
GTCGTATCCCACTACCGAGATGTCCGCACCAACGCGCAGCCCGGACTCGGTAATGGCGCGCATTGCGCCC
AGCGCCATCTGATCGTTGGCAACCAGCATCGCAGTGGGAACGATGCCCTCATTCAGCATTTGCATGGTTT
GTTGAAAACCGGACATGGCACTCCAGTCGCCTTCCCGTTCCGCTATCGGCTGAATTTGATTGCGAGTGAG
ATATTTATGCCAGCCAGCCAGACGCAGACGCGCCGAGACAGAACTTAATGGGCCCGCTAACAGCGCGATT
TGCTGGTGACCCAATGCGACCAGATGCTCCACGCCCAGTCGCGTACCGTCTTCATGGGAGAAAATAATAC
TGTTGATGGGTGTCTGGTCAGAGACATCAAGAAATAACGCCGGAACATTAGTGCAGGCAGCTTCCACAGC
AATGGCATCCTGGTCATCCAGCGGATAGTTAATGATCAGCCCACTGACGCGTTGCGCGAGAAGATTGTGC
ACCGCCGCTTTACAGGCTTCGACGCCGCTTCGTTCTACCATCGACACCACCACGCTGGCACCCAGTTGAT
CGGCGCGAGATTTAATCGCCGCGACAATTTGCGACGGCGCGTGCAGGGCCAGACTGGAGGTGGCAACGCC
AATCAGCAACGACTGTTTGCCCGCCAGTTGTTGTGCCACGCGGTTGGGAATGTAATTCAGCTCCGCCATC
GCCGCTTCCACTTTTTCCCGCGTTTTCGCAGAAACGTGGCTGGCCTGGTTCACCACGCGGGAAACGGTCT
GATAAGAGACACCGGCATACTCTGCGACATCGTATAACGTTACTGGTTTCACATTCACCACCCTGAATTG
ACTCTCTTCCGGGCGCTATCATGCCATACCGCGAAAGGTTTTGCGCCATTCGATGGTGTCCGGGATCTCG
ACGCTCTCCCTTATGCGACTCCTGCATTAGGAAGCAGCCCAGTAGTAGGTTGAGGCCGTTGAGCACCGCC
GCCGCAAGGAATGGTGCATGCAAGGAGATGGCGCCCAACAGTCCCCCGGCCACGGGGCCTGCCACCATAC
CCACGCCGAAACAAGCGCTCA
