>Addgene plasmid #113673 | pCDB302 | depositor partial sequence | sequence record 214599 | coding sequence
ATGTCCGGCCTGCGTCCTCCTGCCCGCCAGCTCATCACCCCGCTGTCTGAAGAATGGCGTTCTCGTGTTG
AGGCGGCACGTAACGCCAACCCGGCTACCGAACTGGCGAAAACTCTGGAAGGTCAGCCGCTCGTTCGCCG
CGACTTCGAGGAAAAGCTGCTCCCTGCGACCGCGTGGCTGAACGACAACGTTATCATCGGTGCGATCTTC
TACATCGCGGACTACGTTAACACCAAAAAAGGTGCGCCGAACCAGGAGCCGAAATGCACCGCGTTCACCT
CTTTCTTCTGGCCTCGTCTGCTGTCTCATGGTCCGGGTGGTTGCGGCCGTCTCCTCCGCCGTGCCAACGT
TCGTAAGGCGAACTTCCTGGATATCGACACTATCCTCATCCCGATTTGCGAATCTTCTCACTGGACCCTC
GCCGTTATCCGTCCAGGTCGCCGTACCGTTTCTCATCTGGACTCTATGGCTGCGGGTCGTGGTTCTGAGC
GTGTTAAAGCGAAACTGCTGGAACTGGTTAAATTCGTACTGGAAGACCAGTTTGTTGAAGCCGAATGGCA
GGCGGTGGACTTCCAGGCCCCACGTCAAACCAACGGTTGGGATTGCGGTGTTTTTACCATCACCAACGCG
ATCTGTCTGGCGCTGGGCGTTGATCCTGCGCAAGCCTACACCGAAGCGCAACTGCCACTGCAGCGTCAGC
GTATCGCTGCGGTTCTCCTCAATGGCGGTTTCAAAGGTGATTTCACGCTCGACGACCTCCACCATCATCA
CCACCATCACCATCACCACTAATGA
